Addgene plasmid #163881: pFlox_N-Mau2_Neo_FKBPF36V_mScarlet
Purpose: Acute Depletion of Mau2-mScarlet
Depositing lab: Cornelis Murre. Depositing organization: University of California, San Diego (UCSD). Publication: Calcium signaling instructs NIPBL recruitment at active enhancers and promoters via distinct mechanisms to reconstruct genome compartmentalization. Zhu Y, Denholtz M, Lu H, Murre C. Genes Dev. 2021 Jan 1;35(1-2):65-81. doi: 10.1101/gad.343475.120. Epub 2020 Dec 17. PubMed 33334824.
Backbone
  Vector backbone: pflox
  Vector type: Mammalian Expression
Growth in bacteria
  Bacterial resistance: Ampicillin, 100 μg/mL
  Growth temperature: 37°C
  Growth strain: DH5alpha
  Copy number: High Copy
Gene/Insert
  Gene/Insert name: Mau2
  Species: M. musculus (mouse)
  Entrez Gene: Mau2 (a.k.a. 9130404D08Rik, A930019L04Rik, C77863, C79014, Mau-2, mKIAA0892)
  Cloning method: Gibson Cloning
Terms and licenses: Academic/Nonprofit Terms; Industry Terms: Not Available to Industry
How to cite: pFlox_N-Mau2_Neo_FKBPF36V_mScarlet was a gift from Cornelis Murre (Addgene plasmid # 163881 ; http://n2t.net/addgene:163881 ; RRID:Addgene_163881)
