[The description below was written by a language model from this plasmid's Addgene catalogue record and pLannotate feature annotations shown in this document.]
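Description:
pFlox_N-Mau2_Neo_FKBPF36V_mScarlet is a high-copy, ampicillin-selected plasmid built by Gibson assembly on a pflox backbone with pBluescript-type features: a ColE1/pUC origin, AmpR with its bla promoter, remnants of the lacZα/lac promoter region, MCS fragments and a T3 promoter. Although catalogued as a mammalian expression vector, its annotated layout looks more like a donor or targeting template for tagging the N-terminus of mouse Mau2 (also called Scc4). This is an inference from the name and the feature arrangement; the record does not state it.

The payload is a set of same-strand coding elements. A neomycin phosphotransferase gene (neo) comes first and would allow G418 selection of mammalian cells. It is followed by an HA epitope segment (annotated as a partial 3xHA), the FKBP12 F36V domain (annotated as DmrB), and the red fluorescent protein mScarlet-I. Only a short Mau2 fragment of about 200 nt is annotated downstream, not the full coding sequence. Unannotated stretches lie upstream of neo and downstream of the Mau2 fragment and may be genomic homology sequence. No mammalian promoter, polyadenylation signal, self-cleaving peptide or loxP site is annotated despite the "flox" name, so the record does not show how neo is expressed or separated from the tag.

FKBP F36V is the dTAG degron: it binds synthetic heterobifunctional ligands that do not bind wild-type FKBP and that recruit an E3 ligase, causing rapid proteasomal degradation of the fusion. This fits the stated purpose of acute depletion of Mau2-mScarlet, with mScarlet-I and HA providing fluorescence and antibody readouts of protein level and localisation.
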