Features (pLannotate 1.2.2; 18 found; start..end, strand, type, name):
      5..155     -  CDS            lacZα (fragment): LacZα fragment of β-galactosidase; lacZ fragment
   1463..2254    +  CDS            neo: KKA2_KLEPN - Also known as kan, nptII. Experimental evidence at protein level: Swiss-Prot protein existence level 1. Resistance to kanamycin, neomycin, paromomycin, ribostamycin, butirosin and gentamicin B. From Klebsiella pneumoniae.
   2351..2377    +  CDS            3xHA (fragment): three tandem HA epitope tags
   2387..2707    +  CDS            DmrB: F36V mutant of FK506-binding protein FKBP12 binds synthetic ligands that do not bind wild-type FKBP
   2738..3433    +  CDS            mScarlet-I: mScarlet-I is a basic (constitutively fluorescent) red fluorescent protein published in 2016, derived from synthetic construct. It is reported to be a rapidly-maturing monomer with moderate acid sensitivity.
   3566..3775    +  CDS            Mau2 (fragment): SCC4_MOUSE - Also known as Kiaa0892, Scc4 From Mus musculus (Mouse).
   4370..4392    -  misc_feature   MCS (fragment): pBluescript multiple cloning site
   4392..4421    -  misc_feature   MCS (fragment): pBluescript multiple cloning site
   4434..4452    -  promoter       T3 promoter: promoter for bacteriophage T3 RNA polymerase
   4497..4513    -  protein_bind   lac operator: The lac repressor binds to the lac operator to inhibit transcription in E. coli. This inhibition can be relieved by adding lactose or isopropyl-β-D-thiogalactopyranoside (IPTG). lac repressor encoded by lacI
   4521..4551    -  promoter       lac promoter: promoter for the E. coli lac operon
   4566..4587    -  protein_bind   CAP binding site: CAP binding activates transcription in the presence of cAMP. E. coli catabolite activator protein
   4600..4692    -  CDS            lacI (fragment): lac repressor; lacI; The lac repressor binds to the lac operator to inhibit transcription in E. coli. This inhibition can be relieved by adding lactose or isopropyl-β-D-thiogalactopyranoside (IPTG).
   4875..5463    -  rep_origin     ori: high-copy-number ColE1/pMB1/pBR322/pUC origin of replication
   5634..6494    -  CDS            AmpR: β-lactamase; bla; confers resistance to ampicillin, carbenicillin, and related antibiotics
   6495..6599    -  promoter       AmpR promoter: bla
   6694..6729    +  CDS            rop (fragment): Rop protein, which maintains plasmids at low copy number; rop
   6831..6930    +  misc_feature   bom (fragment): basis of mobility region from pBR322
>Addgene plasmid #163881 | pFlox_N-Mau2_Neo_FKBPF36V_mScarlet | addgene full sequence | sequence record 323505 | Addgene NGS Result
GCCATTCGCCATTCAGGCTGCGCAACTGTTGGGAAGGGCGATCGGTGCGGGCCTCTTCGCTATTACGCCA
GCTGGCGAAAGGGGGATGTGCTGCAAGGCGATTAAGTTGGGTAACGCCAGGGTTTTCCCAGTCACGACGT
TGTAAAACGACGGCCGCGGCGGCCGCACTAGTGGCCGCGGCGGCCGCACTAGTGGCCGCGGCGGCCGCAG
CTTGCCTGCAGGTCGACCTCTGAGGCCTATCCAGCCTCTGTGGTGAAACCTCTGCCTTCCTATAGACAGC
ATCTACTCATATGGAACATCTTGTACTCAAGAAAGACTTTTCATGGAGCCAGAGAGATGGCTCGGAGGTT
AAGAGTGCTTGTCACTCTTCCAGAGAATCCAAGCAAACATCCAGGTGGCCTACTATAACTCCAGCTCCAG
GTACTCACACACAAAGACATAAAGACAAATGGATTTTTAAAAACTGTTAAGCCTTCCCTGACCTTCAATA
TATTAGCAGCATCCAACCTCACGTCACGAGAACTAGTTCTTTGCAAAATTTGCTTCCAGGTGCACTGACA
CGCAAGCTTAGCACAGCGTTTGGACCCAGCAAGTGTGGAAGCATATGGTGAATGGGCAAATGCATTTCAT
CCTAGGGGCACAGGGACAGCTAAACCCGTAACCGTGGGAAACCGCCCTGGCTGACCCAGTGCAGTTCGGA
AACGCACATTTCCCACAAGGCAGGACCCAAGCCAAAGGGGACCGGAGGGGCAGGAGGGCTGTCCCAGGCT
GTCCGCTGTGGATGCCACCGGCCCGAGAGCAGTTTATTGGGAAAGCCCACGCGGTTCCCACCCGGCGCCC
AGGCCTTTGAGGGAGACCAGGAGCGCTCCTCAGCCACGGGCGGGGGTTGGGGGGCGAACCCGAGTCTGGG
GTCTCGGCAGACCAGAGAAGGGCACACGCAACGTTACTGTAAGTTTCCCTGGGGCTGAGGCGAGAAGTCC
GCGTGTCAGGTCCGTGACAGAAAGTAGGGTGAACAGGAGACGTGCAGTCGCGAGAACCCAGGCGGGCGGC
GAAGGGAAGTCGGGGGATGTTACCTGCAACATCCCGGTTGTCCATCTTGAGACTCATCCAATCCCACAAT
GCTCCGGCGCCACCTGAGAAGAGGGAGGCTCTGTTATAGTGCGCTTGGTCTGATGGTAAATGTAGTCCTT
CTCCGACAATCTCGTCCAACCCCCTTCTAGGACACCGGGCGTCTTCTCCACAGAAACGCCGGCGTCAGTT
CACGAACGTGTATTACTCTCAGTTACGATGATGCAGAGGTATCATCCTCTCCTCAGAGTCTTCCTCAGTC
GGAGCCACTTCGAACACACACCATAAGACCCAGAAGTCCTTGCGTAGCAGTTCTCGCGAGAATTGCGGGT
CGCCAGGCCCCGCCCCTCAAGGTGCTTCCGCCTCTCTGTGGAGGCGGCTTGTTGTTGTCGACATGATTGA
ACAAGATGGATTGCACGCAGGTTCTCCGGCCGCTTGGGTGGAGAGGCTATTCGGCTATGACTGGGCACAA
CAGACAATCGGCTGCTCTGATGCCGCCGTGTTCCGGCTGTCAGCGCAGGGGCGCCCGGTTCTTTTTGTCA
AGACCGACCTGTCCGGTGCCCTGAATGAACTGCAGGACGAGGCAGCGCGGCTATCGTGGCTGGCCACGAC
GGGCGTTCCTTGCGCAGCTGTGCTCGACGTTGTCACTGAAGCGGGAAGGGACTGGCTGCTATTGGGCGAA
GTGCCGGGGCAGGATCTCCTGTCATCTCACCTTGCTCCTGCCGAGAAAGTATCCATCATGGCTGATGCAA
TGCGGCGGCTGCATACGCTTGATCCGGCTACCTGCCCATTCGACCACCAAGCGAAACATCGCATCGAGCG
AGCACGTACTCGGATGGAAGCCGGTCTTGTCGATCAGGATGATCTGGACGAAGAGCATCAGGGGCTCGCG
CCAGCCGAACTGTTCGCCAGGCTCAAGGCGCGCATGCCCGACGGCGAGGATCTCGTCGTGACCCATGGCG
ATGCCTGCTTGCCGAATATCATGGTGGAAAATGGCCGCTTTTCTGGATTCATCGACTGTGGCCGGCTGGG
TGTGGCGGACCGCTATCAGGACATAGCGTTGGCTACCCGTGATATTGCTGAAGAGCTTGGCGGCGAATGG
GCTGACCGCTTCCTCGTGCTTTACGGTATCGCCGCTCCCGATTCGCAGCGCATCGCCTTCTATCGCCTTC
TTGACGAGTTCTTCGGTTCCGGAGCTACTAACTTCAGCCTGCTGAAGCAGGCTGGAGACGTGGAGGAGAA
CCCTGGACCTTACCCCTACGACGTGCCCGACTACGCCGGCTACCCATACGATGTTCCAGATTACGCTGGA
AGCGGAGGAGTGCAGGTGGAAACCATCTCCCCAGGAGACGGGCGCACCTTCCCCAAGCGCGGCCAGACCT
GCGTGGTGCACTACACCGGGATGCTTGAAGATGGAAAGAAAGTTGATTCCTCCCGGGACAGAAACAAGCC
CTTTAAGTTTATGCTAGGCAAGCAGGAGGTGATCCGAGGCTGGGAAGAAGGGGTTGCCCAGATGAGTGTG
GGTCAGAGAGCCAAACTGACTATATCTCCAGATTATGCCTATGGTGCCACTGGGCACCCAGGCATCATCC
CACCACATGCCACTCTCGTCTTCGATGTGGAGCTTCTAAAACTGGAAGGTGGAGGCGGGAGTGGAGGTGG
AGGATCGATGGTGAGCAAGGGCGAGGCAGTGATCAAGGAGTTCATGCGGTTCAAGGTGCACATGGAGGGC
TCCATGAACGGCCACGAGTTCGAGATCGAGGGCGAGGGCGAGGGCCGCCCCTACGAGGGCACCCAGACCG
CCAAGCTGAAGGTGACCAAGGGTGGCCCCCTGCCCTTCTCCTGGGACATCCTGTCCCCTCAGTTCATGTA
CGGCTCCAGGGCCTTCATCAAGCACCCCGCCGACATCCCCGACTACTATAAGCAGTCCTTCCCCGAGGGC
TTCAAGTGGGAGCGCGTGATGAACTTCGAGGACGGCGGCGCCGTGACCGTGACCCAGGACACCTCCCTGG
AGGACGGCACCCTGATCTACAAGGTGAAGCTCCGCGGCACCAACTTCCCTCCTGACGGCCCCGTAATGCA
GAAGAAGACAATGGGCTGGGAAGCGTCCACCGAGCGGTTGTACCCCGAGGACGGCGTGCTGAAGGGCGAC
ATTAAGATGGCCCTGCGCCTGAAGGACGGCGGCCGCTACCTGGCGGACTTCAAGACCACCTACAAGGCCA
AGAAGCCCGTGCAGATGCCCGGCGCCTACAACGTGGACCGCAAGTTGGACATCACCTCCCACAACGAGGA
CTACACCGTGGTGGAACAGTACGAACGCTCCGAGGGCCGCCACTCCACCGGCGGCATGGACGAGCTGTAC
AAGGGTGGCGGTGGCTCGGGCGGTGGTGGGTCGGGTGGCGGCGGATCTGGTACCGCGGCACAGGCGGCGG
CTGCGGCGCAGGCGGCGGCTGCAGCTCAGGCTGCCGCCGCACAGGCCGCACAGGCCGAGGCAGCCGAGTC
GTGGTATCTGGCTCTCCTGGGTTTCGCCGAGCACTTCCGAACATCTAGCCCGCCCAAGATCCGCTTGTGC
GTTCATTGCCTGCAGGCCGTGTTCCCCTTCAAGCCGCCTCAGCGGATCGAGGCCCGGACGCACCTGCAGC
TCGGCTCGGTGCTTTACCACCACACGAAGAACAGCGAGCAGGCGCGCAGCCACCTGGAGAAGGCGGTGAG
TGTGCGGGCCAGGCGGGCGGGCCGCGGGTACCGGGGACTCGATCCTCTCCGCCTCGTCGGGCTTGGGACT
TCCGAAGGCCTCGCCCTCACCTGCGGTGACAGACGCGGCTCCGCCACGCCCTCTCACCCGGGAACCGGGA
AAGTTGTCCCTCTTCAGCTACTTGGTGCTTGCATCGGGGACCCTCCTAGTCGGGTGGCCGCGGGAACAGG
ACCCAGAGCGTCAGCCTAGAAGCACCTACCTAAGGAAGAGATGCGAGCTCCCTGACGTGTGAAAGCGAGG
TCGCAGGAAATCTGAAAGTCCAGGACTTCTGACAGTCAGGTGTCTAGGTCTGGAGTCCCAGATCCTTGTG
GCATGGATATTGGGGAAGGTGAGGCCTTCAGCCTCTTGTTGAACGTTGTTGCCTTGTGAGGACGTGAAGT
GCAGAAAGTAGCTTCTAGAGTCACTTGCACCTCGGGGGTCTGGAGGTCAGTCTCACTGTTGGTGGCTTCT
TCTCCCACCACGAAATGGTCCATCTTTGAAAGAGTCCCCACTCCGCCTCCAACTTGATTTGTGACGTCTT
GGTGCTTCACAGGGTACCCTCGAGGTCGATCGACGGTATCGATAAGCTTGATCTAGAGCGGCCGCCACCG
CGGTGGAGCTCCAGCTTTTGTTCCCTTTAGTGAGGGTTAATTTCGAGCTTGGCGTAATCATGGTCATAGC
TGTTTCCTGTGTGAAATTGTTATCCGCTCACAATTCCACACAACATACGAGCCGGAAGCATAAAGTGTAA
AGCCTGGGGTGCCTAATGAGTGAGCTAACTCACATTAATTGCGTTGCGCTCACTGCCCGCTTTCCAGTCG
GGAAACCTGTCGTGCCAGCTGCATTAATGAATCGGCCAACGCGCGGGGAGAGGCGGTTTGCGTATTGGGC
GCTCTTCCGCTTCCTCGCTCACTGACTCGCTGCGCTCGGTCGTTCGGCTGCGGCGAGCGGTATCAGCTCA
CTCAAAGGCGGTAATACGGTTATCCACAGAATCAGGGGATAACGCAGGAAAGAACATGTGAGCAAAAGGC
CAGCAAAAGGCCAGGAACCGTAAAAAGGCCGCGTTGCTGGCGTTTTTCCATAGGCTCCGCCCCCCTGACG
AGCATCACAAAAATCGACGCTCAAGTCAGAGGTGGCGAAACCCGACAGGACTATAAAGATACCAGGCGTT
TCCCCCTGGAAGCTCCCTCGTGCGCTCTCCTGTTCCGACCCTGCCGCTTACCGGATACCTGTCCGCCTTT
CTCCCTTCGGGAAGCGTGGCGCTTTCTCATAGCTCACGCTGTAGGTATCTCAGTTCGGTGTAGGTCGTTC
GCTCCAAGCTGGGCTGTGTGCACGAACCCCCCGTTCAGCCCGACCGCTGCGCCTTATCCGGTAACTATCG
TCTTGAGTCCAACCCGGTAAGACACGACTTATCGCCACTGGCAGCAGCCACTGGTAACAGGATTAGCAGA
GCGAGGTATGTAGGCGGTGCTACAGAGTTCTTGAAGTGGTGGCCTAACTACGGCTACACTAGAAGAACAG
TATTTGGTATCTGCGCTCTGCTGAAGCCAGTTACCTTCGGAAAAAGAGTTGGTAGCTCTTGATCCGGCAA
ACAAACCACCGCTGGTAGCGGTGGTTTTTTTGTTTGCAAGCAGCAGATTACGCGCAGAAAAAAAGGATCT
CAAGAAGATCCTTTGATCTTTTCTACGGGGTCTGACGCTCAGTGGAACGAAAACTCACGTTAAGGGATTT
TGGTCATGAGATTATCAAAAAGGATCTTCACCTAGATCCTTTTAAATTAAAAATGAAGTTTTAAATCAAT
CTAAAGTATATATGAGTAAACTTGGTCTGACAGTTACCAATGCTTAATCAGTGAGGCACCTATCTCAGCG
ATCTGTCTATTTCGTTCATCCATAGTTGCCTGACTCCCCGTCGTGTAGATAACTACGATACGGGAGGGCT
TACCATCTGGCCCCAGTGCTGCAATGATACCGCGAGACCCACGCTCACCGGCTCCAGATTTATCAGCAAT
AAACCAGCCAGCCGGAAGGGCCGAGCGCAGAAGTGGTCCTGCAACTTTATCCGCCTCCATCCAGTCTATT
AATTGTTGCCGGGAAGCTAGAGTAAGTAGTTCGCCAGTTAATAGTTTGCGCAACGTTGTTGCCATTGCTA
CAGGCATCGTGGTGTCACGCTCGTCGTTTGGTATGGCTTCATTCAGCTCCGGTTCCCAACGATCAAGGCG
AGTTACATGATCCCCCATGTTGTGCAAAAAAGCGGTTAGCTCCTTCGGTCCTCCGATCGTTGTCAGAAGT
AAGTTGGCCGCAGTGTTATCACTCATGGTTATGGCAGCACTGCATAATTCTCTTACTGTCATGCCATCCG
TAAGATGCTTTTCTGTGACTGGTGAGTACTCAACCAAGTCATTCTGAGAATAGTGTATGCGGCGACCGAG
TTGCTCTTGCCCGGCGTCAATACGGGATAATACCGCGCCACATAGCAGAACTTTAAAAGTGCTCATCATT
GGAAAACGTTCTTCGGGGCGAAAACTCTCAAGGATCTTACCGCTGTTGAGATCCAGTTCGATGTAACCCA
CTCGTGCACCCAACTGATCTTCAGCATCTTTTACTTTCACCAGCGTTTCTGGGTGAGCAAAAACAGGAAG
GCAAAATGCCGCAAAAAAGGGAATAAGGGCGACACGGAAATGTTGAATACTCATACTCTTCCTTTTTCAA
TATTATTGAAGCATTTATCAGGGTTATTGTCTCATGAGCGGATACATATTTGAATGTATTTAGAAAAATA
AACAAATAGGGGTTCCGCGCACATTTCCCCGAAAAGTGCCACCTGACGTCTAAGAAACCATTATTATCAT
GACATTAACCTATAAAAATAGGCGTATCACGAGGCCCTTTCGTCTCGCGCGTTTCGGTGATGACGGTGAA
AACCTCTGACACATGCAGCTCCCGGAGACGGTCACAGCTTGTCTGTAAGCGGATGCCGGGAGCAGACAAG
CCCGTCAGGGCGCGTCAGCGGGTGTTGGCGGGTGTCGGGGCTGGCTTAACTATGCGGCATCAGAGCAGAT
TGTACTGAGAGTGCACCATATGCGGTGTGAAATACCGCACAGATGCGTAAGGAGAAAATACCGCATCAGG
C
